Addgene plasmid #97309: AAV_Actb HR donor_U6_sgRNA_EF1a_GFP_polyA
Purpose: HR donor for fusing a p2A-mCherry reporter to mouse Actb. EGFP driven by EF1a promoter and U6-driven sgRNAs targeting Actb. AAV backbone.
Depositing lab: Hui Yang. Depositing organization: Center for Excellence in Brain Science and Intelligence Technology, Chinese Academy of Sciences. Publication: Homology-mediated end joining-based targeted integration using CRISPR/Cas9. Yao X, Wang X, Hu X, Liu Z, Liu J, Zhou H, Shen X, Wei Y, Huang Z, Ying W, Wang Y, Nie YH, Zhang CC, Li S, Cheng L, Wang Q, Wu Y, Huang P, Sun Q, Shi L, Yang H. Cell Res. 2017 May 19. doi: 10.1038/cr.2017.76. PubMed 28524166.
Backbone
  Vector backbone: pAAV
  Vector type: Mammalian Expression, Mouse Targeting, AAV
Growth in bacteria
  Bacterial resistance: Ampicillin, 100 μg/mL
  Growth temperature: 37°C
  Growth strain: NEB Stable
  Copy number: High Copy
Gene/Insert
  Gene/Insert name: Actb HR donor (alt name: Actb HR template)
  gRNA/shRNA sequence: agtccgcctagaagcacttg
  Species: Synthetic
  Insert size (bp): 2385
  Promoter: U6, EF1a
  Cloning method: Restriction Enzyme; 5′ cloning site unknown (unknown if destroyed); 3′ cloning site unknown (unknown if destroyed)
Terms and licenses: Academic/Nonprofit Terms; Industry Terms: Not Available to Industry
Depositor comments: INSERT2:EGFP driven by EF1a promoter; INSERT3:U6-driven sgRNAs targeting Actb
How to cite: AAV_Actb HR donor_U6_sgRNA_EF1a_GFP_polyA was a gift from Hui Yang (Addgene plasmid # 97309 ; http://n2t.net/addgene:97309 ; RRID:Addgene_97309)
