[The description below was written by a language model from this plasmid's Addgene catalogue record and pLannotate feature annotations shown in this document.]
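Description:
AAV_Actb HR donor_U6_sgRNA_EF1a_GFP_polyA is a pAAV-based transfer plasmid that serves as a homologous-recombination donor for CRISPR/Cas9-mediated knock-in at the mouse Actb locus. It is propagated in E. coli on a high-copy ColE1/pUC-type origin with ampicillin selection (AmpR under its own bla promoter). The backbone also carries an f1 origin and short remnants of pBR322 rop and bom sequences. The payload lies between AAV2 inverted terminal repeats, which allow packaging into recombinant AAV particles. The annotation finds one ITR intact and the other only as two short fragments, which may reflect the difficulty of sequencing or annotating these repeats rather than a real truncation.

Three modules sit between the ITRs. The donor cassette contains an mCherry coding sequence next to several segments annotated as actin matches from unrelated species. These are most plausibly the conserved Actb exon sequences of the upstream homology arm. According to the record, mCherry is joined to Actb through a p2A peptide, so correct integration yields red fluorescence expressed from the endogenous gene; the p2A and the downstream arm are not separately annotated. A human U6 promoter drives an S. pyogenes-type guide RNA scaffold carrying an Actb-targeting spacer. A separate EF-1α core promoter combined with an HTLV-1 LTR fragment drives EGFP, terminated by a bGH polyadenylation signal, which marks transfected or transduced cells. No Cas9 is annotated, so the nuclease would have to be supplied from another source. The associated study compared targeted-integration strategies, and this plasmid represents the HR donor format.
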