Features (pLannotate 1.2.2; 20 found; start..end, strand, type, name):
    277..984     -  CDS            mCherry: mCherry is a basic (constitutively fluorescent) red fluorescent protein published in 2004, derived from Discosoma sp.. It is reported to be a very rapidly-maturing monomer with low acid sensitivity.
   1051..1146    -  CDS            ACT_DICVI: Experimental evidence at transcript level: Swiss-Prot protein existence level 2. Actins are highly conserved proteins that are involved in various types of cell motility and are ubiquitously expressed in all eukaryotic cells. From Dictyocaulus viviparus (Bovine lungworm).
   1314..1502    -  CDS            ACTS_PLEWA (fragment): Experimental evidence at transcript level: Swiss-Prot protein existence level 2. Actins are highly conserved proteins that are involved in various types of cell motility and are ubiquitously expressed in all eukaryotic cells. From Pleurodeles waltl (Iberian ribbed newt).
   1592..1858    -  CDS            ACT_PROCL (fragment): Experimental evidence at protein level: Swiss-Prot protein existence level 1. Actins are highly conserved proteins that are involved in various types of cell motility and are ubiquitously expressed in all eukaryotic cells. From Procambarus clarkii (Red swamp crayfish).
   1913..1940    -  repeat_region  AAV2 ITR (fragment): inverted terminal repeat of adeno-associated virus serotype 2 inverted
   1969..1996    -  repeat_region  AAV2 ITR (fragment): inverted terminal repeat of adeno-associated virus serotype 2 inverted
   2069..2657    -  rep_origin     ori: high-copy-number ColE1/pMB1/pBR322/pUC origin of replication
   2828..3688    -  CDS            AmpR: β-lactamase; bla; confers resistance to ampicillin, carbenicillin, and related antibiotics
   3689..3793    -  promoter       AmpR promoter: bla
   3888..3923    +  CDS            rop (fragment): Rop protein, which maintains plasmids at low copy number; rop
   4025..4074    +  misc_feature   bom (fragment): basis of mobility region from pBR322
   4075..4530    -  rep_origin     f1 ori (sequence partly withheld): f1 bacteriophage origin of replication; arrow indicates direction of (+) strand synthesis
   4549..4600    +  misc_feature   bom (fragment): basis of mobility region from pBR322
   4605..4745    -  repeat_region  AAV2 ITR: inverted terminal repeat of adeno-associated virus serotype 2 inverted
   4766..4990    -  polyA_signal   bGH poly(A) signal: bovine growth hormone polyadenylation signal
   4993..5712    -  CDS            EGFP: the original enhanced GFP (Yang et al., 1996) mammalian codon-optimized
   5746..6014    -  LTR            5' LTR (truncated): truncated 5' long terminal repeat (LTR) from human T-cell leukemia virus (HTLV) type 1
   6027..6238    -  promoter       EF-1α core promoter: core promoter for human elongation factor EF-1α
   6296..6371    -  misc_RNA       gRNA scaffold: guide RNA scaffold for the Streptococcus pyogenes CRISPR/Cas9 system
   6401..6641    -  promoter       U6 promoter: RNA polymerase III promoter for human U6 snRNA
>Addgene plasmid #97309 | AAV_Actb HR donor_U6_sgRNA_EF1a_GFP_polyA | addgene full sequence | sequence record 189989 | Addgene NGS Result
GTCCTCAGCCACATTTGTAGAACTTTGGGGGATGTTTGCTCCAACCAACTGCTGTCGCCTTCACCGTTCC
AGTTTTTAAATCCTGAGTCAAAAGCGCCAAAACAAAACAAAAAAACTTAAAAAAAAAAAAAAAAAAAAAA
AAAAAACTTTAAAAAAAATTTAAAAAAACAAAGCCATGCCAATGTTGTCTCTTATTTTTTTTTTTTCTGC
GCAAGTTAGGTTTTGTCAAAGAAAGGGTGTAAAACGCAGCTCAGTAACAGTCCGCGGCGCGCCTTACTTG
TACAGCTCGTCCATGCCGCCGGTGGAGTGGCGGCCCTCGGCGCGTTCGTACTGTTCCACGATGGTGTAGT
CCTCGTTGTGGGAGGTGATGTCCAACTTGATGTTGACGTTGTAGGCGCCGGGCAGCTGCACGGGCTTCTT
GGCCTTGTAGGTGGTCTTGACCTCAGCGTCGTAGTGGCCGCCGTCCTTCAGCTTCAGCCTCTGCTTGATC
TCGCCCTTCAGGGCGCCGTCCTCGGGGTACATCCGCTCGGAGGAGGCCTCCCAGCCCATGGTCTTCTTCT
GCATTACGGGGCCGTCGGAGGGGAAGTTGGTGCCGCGCAGCTTCACCTTGTAGATGAACTCGCCGTCCTG
CAGGGAGGAGTCCTGGGTCACGGTCACCACGCCGCCGTCCTCGAAGTTCATCACGCGCTCCCACTTGAAG
CCCTCGGGGAAGGACAGCTTCAAGTAGTCGGGGATGTCGGCGGGGTGCTTCACGTAGGCCTTGGAGCCGT
ACATGAACTGAGGGGACAGGATGTCCCAGGCGAAGGGCAGGGGGCCACCCTTGGTCACCTTCAGCTTGGC
GGTCTGGGTGCCCTCGTAGGGGCGGCCCTCGCCCTCGCCCTCGATCTCGAACTCGTGGCCGTTCACGGAG
CCCTCCATGTGCACCTTGAAGCGCATGAACTCCTTGATGATGGCCATGTTATCCTCCTCGCCCTTGCTCA
CCATTGGCCCGGGATTCTCTTCGACATCCCCTGCTTGTTTCAACAGGGAGAAGTTAGTGGCGTTAATTAA
GAAGCACTTGCGGTGCACGATGGAGGGGCCGGACTCATCGTACTCCTGCTTGCTGATCCACATCTGCTGG
AAGGTGGACAGTGAGGCCAGGATGGAGCCACCGATCCACACAGAGTACTTGCGCTCAGGAGGAGCAATGA
TCTGAAGAAAGCAAGACAAGATGGTGAATGGTGAGCTCTCTGGGTGCTGGGATTCCCCTTAAACCTAGAA
GGTTGCTCTGACAACCACAGGGCCCACCCTCACCAAGCTAAGGATGCTTAGCTTACCTTGATCTTCATGG
TGCTAGGAGCCAGAGCAGTAATCTCCTTCTGCATCCTGTCAGCAATGCCTGGGTACATGGTGGTACCACC
AGACAGCACTGTGTTGGCATAGAGGTCTTTACGGATGTCAACGTCACACTTCATGATGGAATTGAATGTA
GTTTCATGGATGCCACAGGATTCCATACCTAAGAGAAGAGTGACAGAAATCAGACTTAACTTGTACTATG
GCCTCAGGAGTTTTGTCACCTTTAGATGGAGAAAGGACTAGGCTACAACTTACCCAAGAAGGAAGGCTGG
AAAAGAGCCTCAGGGCATCGGAACCGCTCGTTGCCAATAGTGATGACCTGGCCGTCAGGCAGCTCATAGC
TCTTCTCCAGGGAGGAAGAGGATGCGGCAGTGGCCATCTCCTGCTCGAAGTCTAGAGCAACATAGCACAG
CTTCTCTTTGATGTCACGCACGATTTCCCTCTCAGCTGTGGTGGTGAAGCTGTAGCCACGCTCGGTCAGG
ATCTTCATGAGGTAGTCTGTCAGGTCCCGGGGTACCAAGCTTGGCATCGATGGCCGCAGGAACCCCTAGT
GATGGAGTTGGCCACTCCCTCTCTGCGCGCTCGCTCGCTCACTGAGGCCGGGCGACCAAAGGTCGCCCGA
CGCCCGGGCGGCCTCAGTGAGCGAGCGAGCGCGCAGCTGCCTGCAGGACATGTGAGCAAAAGGCCAGCAA
AAGGCCAGGAACCGTAAAAAGGCCGCGTTGCTGGCGTTTTTCCATAGGCTCCGCCCCCCTGACGAGCATC
ACAAAAATCGACGCTCAAGTCAGAGGTGGCGAAACCCGACAGGACTATAAAGATACCAGGCGTTTCCCCC
TGGAAGCTCCCTCGTGCGCTCTCCTGTTCCGACCCTGCCGCTTACCGGATACCTGTCCGCCTTTCTCCCT
TCGGGAAGCGTGGCGCTTTCTCATAGCTCACGCTGTAGGTATCTCAGTTCGGTGTAGGTCGTTCGCTCCA
AGCTGGGCTGTGTGCACGAACCCCCCGTTCAGCCCGACCGCTGCGCCTTATCCGGTAACTATCGTCTTGA
GTCCAACCCGGTAAGACACGACTTATCGCCACTGGCAGCAGCCACTGGTAACAGGATTAGCAGAGCGAGG
TATGTAGGCGGTGCTACAGAGTTCTTGAAGTGGTGGCCTAACTACGGCTACACTAGAAGAACAGTATTTG
GTATCTGCGCTCTGCTGAAGCCAGTTACCTTCGGAAAAAGAGTTGGTAGCTCTTGATCCGGCAAACAAAC
CACCGCTGGTAGCGGTGGTTTTTTTGTTTGCAAGCAGCAGATTACGCGCAGAAAAAAAGGATCTCAAGAA
GATCCTTTGATCTTTTCTACGGGGTCTGACGCTCAGTGGAACGAAAACTCACGTTAAGGGATTTTGGTCA
TGAGATTATCAAAAAGGATCTTCACCTAGATCCTTTTAAATTAAAAATGAAGTTTTAAATCAATCTAAAG
TATATATGAGTAAACTTGGTCTGACAGTTACCAATGCTTAATCAGTGAGGCACCTATCTCAGCGATCTGT
CTATTTCGTTCATCCATAGTTGCCTGACTCCCCGTCGTGTAGATAACTACGATACGGGAGGGCTTACCAT
CTGGCCCCAGTGCTGCAATGATACCGCGAGACCCACGCTCACCGGCTCCAGATTTATCAGCAATAAACCA
GCCAGCCGGAAGGGCCGAGCGCAGAAGTGGTCCTGCAACTTTATCCGCCTCCATCCAGTCTATTAATTGT
TGCCGGGAAGCTAGAGTAAGTAGTTCGCCAGTTAATAGTTTGCGCAACGTTGTTGCCATTGCTACAGGCA
TCGTGGTGTCACGCTCGTCGTTTGGTATGGCTTCATTCAGCTCCGGTTCCCAACGATCAAGGCGAGTTAC
ATGATCCCCCATGTTGTGCAAAAAAGCGGTTAGCTCCTTCGGTCCTCCGATCGTTGTCAGAAGTAAGTTG
GCCGCAGTGTTATCACTCATGGTTATGGCAGCACTGCATAATTCTCTTACTGTCATGCCATCCGTAAGAT
GCTTTTCTGTGACTGGTGAGTACTCAACCAAGTCATTCTGAGAATAGTGTATGCGGCGACCGAGTTGCTC
TTGCCCGGCGTCAATACGGGATAATACCGCGCCACATAGCAGAACTTTAAAAGTGCTCATCATTGGAAAA
CGTTCTTCGGGGCGAAAACTCTCAAGGATCTTACCGCTGTTGAGATCCAGTTCGATGTAACCCACTCGTG
CACCCAACTGATCTTCAGCATCTTTTACTTTCACCAGCGTTTCTGGGTGAGCAAAAACAGGAAGGCAAAA
TGCCGCAAAAAAGGGAATAAGGGCGACACGGAAATGTTGAATACTCATACTCTTCCTTTTTCAATATTAT
TGAAGCATTTATCAGGGTTATTGTCTCATGAGCGGATACATATTTGAATGTATTTAGAAAAATAAACAAA
TAGGGGTTCCGCGCACATTTCCCCGAAAAGTGCCACCTGACGTCTAAGAAACCATTATTATCATGACATT
AACCTATAAAAATAGGCGTATCACGAGGCCCTTTCGTCTCGCGCGTTTCGGTGATGACGGTGAAAACCTC
TGACACATGCAGCTCCCGGAGACGGTCACAGCTTGTCTGTAAGCGGATGCCGGGAGCAGACAAGCCCGTC
AGGGCGCGTCAGCGGGTGTTGGCGGGTGTCGGGGCTGGCTTAACTATGCGGCATCAGAGCAGATTGTACT
GAGAGTGCACCATAAAATTGTAAACGTTAATATTTTGTTAAAATTCGCGTTAAATTTTTGTTAAATCAGC
TCATTTTTTAACCAATAGACCGAAATCGGCAAAATCCCTTATAAATCAAAAGAATAGCCCGAGATAGAGT
[37 nt withheld, positions 4201-4237]
AAAGAACGTGGACTCCAACGTCAAAGG
[141 nt withheld, positions 4265-4405]
G
[46 nt withheld, positions 4407-4452]
A
[95 nt withheld, positions 4454-4548]
TATGCGGTGTGAAATACCGCACAGATGCGTAAGGAGAAAATACCGCATCAGGCGCCCCTGCAGGCAGCTG
CGCGCTCGCTCGCTCACTGAGGCCGCCCGGGCAAAGCCCGGGCGTCGGGCGACCTTTGGTCGCCCGGCCT
CAGTGAGCGAGCGAGCGCGCAGAGAGGGAGTGGCCAACTCCATCACTAGGGGTTCCTGCGGCCGACGCGG
CCGCAAGCCATAGAGCCCACCGCATCCCCAGCATGCCTGCTATTGTCTTCCCAATCCTCCCCCTTGCTGT
CCTGCCCCACCCCACCCCCCAGAATAGAATGACACCTACTCAGACAATGCGATGCAATTTCCTCATTTTA
TTAGGAAAGGACAGTGGGAGTGGCACCTTCCAGGGTCAAGGAAGGCACGGGGGAGGGGCAAACAACAGAT
GGCTGGCAACTAGAAGGCACAGTCTTACTTGTACAGCTCGTCCATGCCGAGAGTGATCCCGGCGGCGGTC
ACGAACTCCAGCAGGACCATGTGATCGCGCTTCTCGTTGGGGTCTTTGCTCAGGGCGGACTGGGTGCTCA
GGTAGTGGTTGTCGGGCAGCAGCACGGGGCCGTCGCCGATGGGGGTGTTCTGCTGGTAGTGGTCGGCGAG
CTGCACGCTGCCGTCCTCGATGTTGTGGCGGATCTTGAAGTTCACCTTGATGCCGTTCTTCTGCTTGTCG
GCCATGATATAGACGTTGTGGCTGTTGTAGTTGTACTCCAGCTTGTGCCCCAGGATGTTGCCGTCCTCCT
TGAAGTCGATGCCCTTCAGCTCGATGCGGTTCACCAGGGTGTCGCCCTCGAACTTCACCTCGGCGCGGGT
CTTGTAGTTGCCGTCGTCCTTGAAGAAGATGGTGCGCTCCTGGACGTAGCCTTCGGGCATGGCGGACTTG
AAGAAGTCGTGCTGCTTCATGTGGTCGGGGTAGCGGCTGAAGCACTGCACGCCGTAGGTCAGGGTGGTCA
CGAGGGTGGGCCAGGGCACGGGCAGCTTGCCGGTGGTGCAGATGAACTTCAGGGTCAGCTTGCCGTAGGT
GGCATCGCCCTCGCCCTCGCCGGACACGCTGAACTTGTGGCCGTTTACGTCGCCGTCCAGCTCGACCAGG
ATGGGCACCACCCCGGTGAACAGCTCCTCGCCCTTGCTCACCATGGTGGCACCGGTGTAGGCGCCGGTCA
CAGCTTGGATCTGTAACGGCGCAGAACAGAAAACGAAACAAAGACGTAGAGTTGAGCAAGCAGGGTCAGG
CAAAGCGTGGAGAGCCGGCTGAGTCTAGGTAGGCTCCAAGGGAGCGCCGGACAAAGGCCCGGTCTCGACC
TGAGCTTTAAACTTACCTAGACGGCGGACGCAGTTCAGGAGGCACCACAGGCGGGAGGCGGCAGAACGCG
ACTCAACCGGCGTGGATGGCGGCCTCAGGTAGGGCGGCGGGCGCGTGAAGGAGAGATGCGAGCCCCTCGA
AGCTTCAGCTGTGTTCTGGCGGCAAACCCGTTGCGAAAAAGAACGTTCACGGCGACTACTGCACTTATAT
ACGGTTCTCCCCCACCCTCGGGAAAAAGGCGGAGCCAGTACACGACATCACTTTCCCAGTTTACCCCGCG
CCACCTTCTCTAGGCACCCGTTCAATTGCCGACCCCTCCCCCCAACTTCTCGGGGACTGTGGGCGATGTG
CGCTCTGCCCACTGACGGGCACCGGAGCGATCGCAGATCCTTGCTAGCCTAGCTCTAAAACAAAAAAGCA
CCGACTCGGTGCCACTTTTTCAAGTTGATAACGGACTAGCCTTATTTTAACTTGCTATTTCTAGCTCTAA
AACCAAGTGCTTCTAGGCGGACTCGGTGTTTCGTCCTTTCCACAAGATATATAAAGCCAAGAAATCGAAA
TACTTTCAAGTTACGGTAAGCATATGATAGTCCATTTTAAAACATAATTTTAAAACTGCAAACTACCCAA
GAAATTATTACTTTCTACGTCACGTATTTTGTACTAATATCTTTGTGTTTACAGTCAAATTAATTCCAAT
TATCTCTCTAACAGCCTTGTATCGTATATGCAAATATGAAGGAATCATGGGAAATAGGCCCTCCTCGAGA
GCCCTCCCACTAGATACCATCAGCAAGGCCTAGCCCACCCTAGATGCCCCCCCCAATAGAGCTCCACACC
CACCCAACCTGCTCCCCACACCCAGCAAAGCCACAGAGCCACAAGCTGTTTGTGTAAGGTAAGGTGTGCA
CTTTTATTGGTCTCAAGTCAGTGTACAGGCCAGCCCTGGCTGCCTCAACACCTCAACCCCCTCCCAGGGA
GACCAAAGCCTTCATACATCAAGTTGGGGGGACAAAAAAAAGGGAGGCCTCAGACCTGGGCCATTCAGAA
ATTAAAAACAAAAATGAAGTATTAAGGCGGAAGATTTAAAAAAATTTTTGCAGTACATAATTTACACAGA
AGCAATGCTGTCACCTTCCCCGGGGTGGACTCAGGGCATGGACGCGACCATCCTCCTCTTAGGAGTGGGG
GTGGCTTTTGGGAGGGTGAGGGACTTCCTGTAACCACTTATTTCATGGATACTTGGAATGACTATTAAAA
AAAGACAAAACCAAAAAAAAAAAAAAACAAAACAATGTACAAA
