>Addgene plasmid #97309 | AAV_Actb HR donor_U6_sgRNA_EF1a_GFP_polyA | depositor partial sequence | sequence record 178905 | U6_Actb-sgRNA_gRNA scaffold
GAGGGCCTATTTCCCATGATTCCTTCATATTTGCATATACGATACAAGGCTGTTAGAGAGATAATTGGAA
TTAATTTGACTGTAAACACAAAGATATTAGTACAAAATACGTGACGTAGAAAGTAATAATTTCTTGGGTA
GTTTGCAGTTTTAAAATTATGTTTTAAAATGGACTATCATATGCTTACCGTAACTTGAAAGTATTTCGAT
TTCTTGGCTTTATATATCTTGTGGAAAGGACGAAACACCGAGTCCGCCTAGAAGCACTTGGTTTTAGAGC
TAGAAATAGCAAGTTAAAATAAGGCTAGTCCGTTATCAACTTGAAAAAGTGGCACCGAGTCGGTGC
